Addgene plasmid #186903: sTag-BFP
Purpose: Cell-free expression of soluble protein tagBFP-sfCherry11-SpyTag
Depositing lab: Taekjip Ha & Allen Liu. Depositing organization: University of Michigan. Publication: Engineering Functional Membrane-Membrane Interfaces by InterSpy. Moghimianavval H, Patel C, Mohapatra S, Hwang SW, Kayikcioglu T, Bashirzadeh Y, Liu AP, Ha T. Small. 2022 May 26:e2202104. doi: 10.1002/smll.202202104. PubMed 35618485.
Backbone
  Vector backbone: pT7-CFE1
  Vector type: Synthetic Biology
Growth in bacteria
  Bacterial resistance: Ampicillin, 100 μg/mL
  Growth temperature: 37°C
  Growth strain: DH5alpha
  Copy number: High Copy
Gene/Insert
  Gene/Insert name: SpyTag003-sfCherry11-tagBFP
  Species: Synthetic
  Tag / fusion protein: tagBFP (C terminal on insert)
  Cloning method: Gibson Cloning
Terms and licenses: Academic/Nonprofit Terms; Industry Terms: Not Available to Industry
Depositor comments: Please visit https://www.biorxiv.org/content/10.1101/2022.04.04.487023v1 for bioRxiv preprint.
How to cite: sTag-BFP was a gift from Taekjip Ha & Allen Liu (Addgene plasmid # 186903 ; http://n2t.net/addgene:186903 ; RRID:Addgene_186903)
