[The description below was written by a language model from this plasmid's Addgene catalogue record and pLannotate feature annotations shown in this document.]
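Description:
sTag-BFP is a 4.4 kb synthetic-biology plasmid built on the pT7-CFE1 backbone and intended for cell-free expression of a soluble fusion protein rather than for expression in living cells. It is propagated in E. coli as a high-copy plasmid through a ColE1/pUC-type origin and selected with ampicillin via the β-lactamase gene and its native promoter. The backbone also carries an f1 phage origin, which can support single-stranded DNA production, along with small remnants of rop, the pBR322 bom region and lacZα that are vestigial fragments rather than functional parts.

The expression cassette runs from a T7 promoter through an encephalomyocarditis virus IRES to the open reading frame and ends at a T7 terminator. This arrangement lets T7 RNA polymerase produce an uncapped transcript whose translation is initiated cap-independently by the IRES, as suited to coupled transcription–translation in eukaryotic-type lysates. The insert, assembled by Gibson cloning, encodes SpyTag003, the sfCherry11 strand and TagBFP at the C terminus. The feature table detects the short sfCherry2 fragment (the eleventh β-strand of the split protein) followed by full-length TagBFP; SpyTag003 is not annotated, though the space between the IRES and the sfCherry fragment is consistent with its listed N-terminal position.

In use, SpyTag003 can form a covalent isopeptide bond with a SpyCatcher partner, while sfCherry11 can complement a sfCherry1-10 fragment to restore red fluorescence, and TagBFP provides a constitutive blue signal for tracking the protein. The associated work concerns engineered membrane–membrane interfaces, where this soluble tagged protein presumably serves as a binding partner or control, although the record does not detail that role.
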