Features (pLannotate 1.2.2; 12 found; start..end, strand, type, name):
      1..19      +  promoter       T7 promoter: promoter for bacteriophage T7 RNA polymerase
     70..531     +  misc_feature   IRES: internal ribosome entry site (IRES) of the encephalomyocarditis virus (EMCV)
    602..649     +  CDS            sfCherry2 (fragment): sfCherry2 is a basic (constitutively fluorescent) fluorescent protein published in 2017, derived from Discosoma sp.. It is reported to be a monomer.
    671..1369    +  CDS            TagBFP: TagBFP is a basic (constitutively fluorescent) blue fluorescent protein published in 2008, derived from Entacmaea quadricolor. It is reported to be a very rapidly-maturing monomer with very low acid sensitivity.
   1482..1529    +  terminator     T7 terminator: transcription terminator for bacteriophage T7 RNA polymerase
   1729..2317    -  rep_origin     ori: high-copy-number ColE1/pMB1/pBR322/pUC origin of replication
   2488..3348    -  CDS            AmpR: β-lactamase; bla; confers resistance to ampicillin, carbenicillin, and related antibiotics
   3349..3453    -  promoter       AmpR promoter: bla
   3548..3583    +  CDS            rop (fragment): Rop protein, which maintains plasmids at low copy number; rop
   3685..3786    +  misc_feature   bom (fragment): basis of mobility region from pBR322
   3814..4242    -  rep_origin     f1 ori (sequence partly withheld): f1 bacteriophage origin of replication; arrow indicates direction of (+) strand synthesis
   4246..4403    -  CDS            lacZα (fragment): LacZα fragment of β-galactosidase; lacZ fragment
>Addgene plasmid #186903 | sTag-BFP | addgene full sequence | sequence record 368390 | Addgene NGS Result
TAATACGACTCACTATAGGGCGAATTAATTCCGGTTATTTTCCACCATATTGCCGTCTTTTGGCAATGTG
AGGGCCCGGAAACCTGGCCCTGTCTTCTTGACGAGCATTCCTAGGGGTCTTTCCCCTCTCGCCAAAGGAA
TGCAAGGTCTGTTGAATGTCGTGAAGGAAGCAGTTCCTCTGGAAGCTTCTTGAAGACAAACAACGTCTGT
AGCGACCCTTTGCAGGCAGCGGAACCCCCCACCTGGCGACAGGTGCCTCTGCGGCCAAAAGCCACGTGTA
TAAGATACACCTGCAAAGGCGGCACAACCCCAGTGCCACGTTGTGAGTTGGATAGTTGTGGAAAGAGTCA
AATGGCTCACCTCAAGCGTATTCAACAAGGGGCTGAAGGATGCCCAGAAGGTACCCCATTGTATGGGATC
TGATCTGGGGCCTCGGTGCACATGCTTTACATGTGTTTAGTCGAGGTTAAAAAACGTCTAGGCCCCCCGA
ACCACGGGGACGTGGTTTTCCTTTGAAAAACACGATGATAATATGCGTGGCGTTCCTCATATTGTTATGG
TGGACGCCTACAAACGCTATAAATCGGGAGGTGGTTCAGGCTACACCATCGTGGAGCAGTACGAGAGAGC
CGAGGCCAGACACAGCACCTCGAATCCTGCACCAGGAAGTATGAGCGAGCTGATTAAGGAGAACATGCAC
ATGAAGCTGTACATGGAGGGCACCGTGGACAACCATCACTTCAAGTGCACATCCGAGGGCGAAGGCAAGC
CCTACGAGGGCACCCAGACCATGAGAATCAAGGTGGTCGAGGGCGGCCCTCTCCCCTTCGCCTTCGACAT
CCTGGCTACTAGCTTCCTCTACGGCAGCAAGACCTTCATCAACCACACCCAGGGCATCCCCGACTTCTTC
AAGCAGTCCTTCCCTGAGGGCTTCACATGGGAGAGAGTCACCACATACGAAGACGGGGGCGTGCTGACCG
CTACCCAGGACACCAGCCTCCAGGACGGCTGCCTCATCTACAACGTCAAGATCAGAGGGGTGAACTTCAC
ATCCAACGGCCCTGTGATGCAGAAGAAAACACTCGGCTGGGAGGCCTTCACCGAGACGCTGTACCCCGCT
GACGGCGGCCTGGAAGGCAGAAACGACATGGCCCTGAAGCTCGTGGGCGGGAGCCATCTGATCGCAAACA
TCAAGACCACATATAGATCCAAGAAACCCGCTAAGAACCTCAAGATGCCTGGCGTCTACTATGTGGACTA
CAGACTGGAAAGAATCAAGGAGGCCAACAACGAGACCTACGTCGAGCAGCACGAGGTGGCAGTGGCCAGA
TACTGCGACCTCCCTAGCAAACTGGGGCACAAGCTTAATGCCGAACAAAAACTCATCTCAGAAGAGGATC
TGTAGCACCACCACCACTAATAAAGATCTGACTGAAAAAAAAAAAAAAAAAAAGTTTAAACACTAGTCCG
CTGAGCAATAACTAGCATAACCCCTTGGGGCCTCTAAACGGGTCTTGAGGGGTTTTTTGCTGAAAGGAGG
AACTATATCCGGGCTTCCTCGCTCACTGACTCGCTGCGCTCGGTCGTTCGGCTGCGGCGAGCGGTATCAG
CTCACTCAAAGGCGGTAATACGGTTATCCACAGAATCAGGGGATAACGCAGGAAAGAACATGTGAGCAAA
AGGCCAGCAAAAGGCCAGGAACCGTAAAAAGGCCGCGTTGCTGGCGTTTTTCCATAGGCTCCGCCCCCCT
GACGAGCATCACAAAAATCGACGCTCAAGTCAGAGGTGGCGAAACCCGACAGGACTATAAAGATACCAGG
CGTTTCCCCCTGGAAGCTCCCTCGTGCGCTCTCCTGTTCCGACCCTGCCGCTTACCGGATACCTGTCCGC
CTTTCTCCCTTCGGGAAGCGTGGCGCTTTCTCATAGCTCACGCTGTAGGTATCTCAGTTCGGTGTAGGTC
GTTCGCTCCAAGCTGGGCTGTGTGCACGAACCCCCCGTTCAGCCCGACCGCTGCGCCTTATCCGGTAACT
ATCGTCTTGAGTCCAACCCGGTAAGACACGACTTATCGCCACTGGCAGCAGCCACTGGTAACAGGATTAG
CAGAGCGAGGTATGTAGGCGGTGCTACAGAGTTCTTGAAGTGGTGGCCTAACTACGGCTACACTAGAAGA
ACAGTATTTGGTATCTGCGCTCTGCTGAAGCCAGTTACCTTCGGAAAAAGAGTTGGTAGCTCTTGATCCG
GCAAACAAACCACCGCTGGTAGCGGTGGTTTTTTTGTTTGCAAGCAGCAGATTACGCGCAGAAAAAAAGG
ATCTCAAGAAGATCCTTTGATCTTTTCTACGGGGTCTGACGCTCAGTGGAACGAAAACTCACGTTAAGGG
ATTTTGGTCATGAGATTATCAAAAAGGATCTTCACCTAGATCCTTTTAAATTAAAAATGAAGTTTTAAAT
CAATCTAAAGTATATATGAGTAAACTTGGTCTGACAGTTACCAATGCTTAATCAGTGAGGCACCTATCTC
AGCGATCTGTCTATTTCGTTCATCCATAGTTGCCTGACTCCCCGTCGTGTAGATAACTACGATACGGGAG
GGCTTACCATCTGGCCCCAGTGCTGCAATGATACCGCGAGACCCACGCTCACCGGCTCCAGATTTATCAG
CAATAAACCAGCCAGCCGGAAGGGCCGAGCGCAGAAGTGGTCCTGCAACTTTATCCGCCTCCATCCAGTC
TATTAATTGTTGCCGGGAAGCTAGAGTAAGTAGTTCGCCAGTTAATAGTTTGCGCAACGTTGTTGCCATT
GCTACAGGCATCGTGGTGTCACGCTCGTCGTTTGGTATGGCTTCATTCAGCTCCGGTTCCCAACGATCAA
GGCGAGTTACATGATCCCCCATGTTGTGCAAAAAAGCGGTTAGCTCCTTCGGTCCTCCGATCGTTGTCAG
AAGTAAGTTGGCCGCAGTGTTATCACTCATGGTTATGGCAGCACTGCATAATTCTCTTACTGTCATGCCA
TCCGTAAGATGCTTTTCTGTGACTGGTGAGTACTCAACCAAGTCATTCTGAGAATAGTGTATGCGGCGAC
CGAGTTGCTCTTGCCCGGCGTCAATACGGGATAATACCGCGCCACATAGCAGAACTTTAAAAGTGCTCAT
CATTGGAAAACGTTCTTCGGGGCGAAAACTCTCAAGGATCTTACCGCTGTTGAGATCCAGTTCGATGTAA
CCCACTCGTGCACCCAACTGATCTTCAGCATCTTTTACTTTCACCAGCGTTTCTGGGTGAGCAAAAACAG
GAAGGCAAAATGCCGCAAAAAAGGGAATAAGGGCGACACGGAAATGTTGAATACTCATACTCTTCCTTTT
TCAATATTATTGAAGCATTTATCAGGGTTATTGTCTCATGAGCGGATACATATTTGAATGTATTTAGAAA
AATAAACAAATAGGGGTTCCGCGCACATTTCCCCGAAAAGTGCCACCTGACGTCTAAGAAACCATTATTA
TCATGACATTAACCTATAAAAATAGGCGTATCACGAGGCCCTTTCGTCTCGCGCGTTTCGGTGATGACGG
TGAAAACCTCTGACACATGCAGCTCCCGGAGACGGTCACAGCTTGTCTGTAAGCGGATGCCGGGAGCAGA
CAAGCCCGTCAGGGCGCGTCAGCGGGTGTTGGCGGGTGTCGGGGCTGGCTTAACTATGCGGCATCAGAGC
AGATTGTACTGAGAGTGCACCATATATGCGGTGTGAAATACCGCACAGATGCGTAAGGAGAAAATACCGC
ATCAGGAAATTGTAAGCGTTAATATTTTGTTAAAATTCGCGTTAAATTTTTGTTAAATCAGCTCATTTTT
TAACCAATAGGCCGAAATCGGCAAAATCCCTTATAAATCAAAAGAATAGACCGAGATAGGGT
[37 nt withheld, positions 3913-3949]
AAAGAACGTGGACTCCAACGTCAAAGG
[49 nt withheld, positions 3977-4025]
T
[91 nt withheld, positions 4027-4117]
G
[124 nt withheld, positions 4119-4242]
CCATTCGCCATTCAGGCTGCGCAACTGTTGGGAAGGGCGATCGGTGCGGGCCTCTTCGCTATTACGCCAG
CTGGCGAAAGGGGGATGTGCTGCAAGGCGATTAAGTTGGGTAACGCCAGGGTTTTCCCAGTCACGACGTT
GTAAAACGACGGCCAGTGAATTG
